Addgene plasmid #154226: pVE2_12_p40S_QfDBD_VP16AD_5xQUAS_DsRed
Purpose: Encodes p40S:QfDBD-VP16AD-GFP-NLS synthetic transcription factor, activating DsRed-SKL with promoter 5xQUAS (no CP control)
Depositing lab: Arnold Driessen. Depositing organization: University of Groningen. Publication: Synthetic control devices for gene regulation in Penicillium chrysogenum. Mozsik L, Buttel Z, Bovenberg RAL, Driessen AJM, Nygard Y. Microb Cell Fact. 2019 Nov 18;18(1):203. doi: 10.1186/s12934-019-1253-3. PubMed 31739777.
Backbone
  Vector backbone: pAGM4673
  Backbone manufacturer: MoClo Tool Kit of Sylvestre Marillonnet
  Backbone size w/o insert (bp): 8100
  Vector type: Bacterial Expression, Synthetic Biology ; Fungal Expression
  Selectable markers: amdS fungal selection
Growth in bacteria
  Bacterial resistance: Kanamycin, 50 μg/mL
  Growth temperature: 37°C
  Growth strain: DH5alpha
  Copy number: Unknown
Gene/Insert
  Gene/Insert name: p40S:QfDBD-VP16AD-GFP-NLS (alt names: P(various):DsRed-SKL; pGpdA:amdS)
  Species: Synthetic; Fungal expression, P. rubens (formerly P. chrysogenum)
  Promoter: p40S (AN0465 A. nidulans)
  Tag / fusion protein: GFP-NLS; DsRed-SKL (C terminal on backbone)
  Cloning method: Restriction Enzyme; 5′ cloning site Unknown (unknown if destroyed)
Terms and licenses: Academic/Nonprofit Terms; Industry Terms: Not Available to Industry
Depositor comments: Synthetic Transcription Factor (QfDBD-VP16AD-GFP-NLS) and DsRed-SKL transcribed with various full and core promoters (CP) with and without Quinic acid Upstream Activation Sequences (QUAS). Fungal selection provided with amdS marker. Flanking regions were designed for integration at the locus of the Penicillin gene cluster.
How to cite: pVE2_12_p40S_QfDBD_VP16AD_5xQUAS_DsRed was a gift from Arnold Driessen (Addgene plasmid # 154226 ; http://n2t.net/addgene:154226 ; RRID:Addgene_154226)
