[The description below was written by a language model from this plasmid's Addgene catalogue record and pLannotate feature annotations shown in this document.]
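Description:
pVE2_12_p40S_QfDBD_VP16AD_5xQUAS_DsRed is a multigene MoClo assembly of about 14 kb built in the level-2 acceptor pAGM4673, intended for fungal expression in Penicillium rubens (formerly P. chrysogenum). The backbone is a binary-type vector. The feature table shows nopaline T-DNA left and right border repeats, an incP oriV with its trfA replication protein, and a high-copy ColE1/pUC origin. A kanamycin resistance gene allows propagation and selection in E. coli. According to the depositor, flanking regions direct integration of the payload at the penicillin biosynthetic gene cluster locus. These flanks are not annotated in the feature table.

The payload consists of three transcription units that together form a synthetic gene-regulation device based on the Neurospora crassa quinic acid (Q) system. The first uses the Aspergillus nidulans 40S ribosomal protein promoter (AN0465) to drive a synthetic transcription factor. This factor joins the DNA-binding domain of the QF activator (qa-1f fragment) to VP16-derived activation repeats, followed by EGFP and a nuclear localization signal, so it can be seen in the nucleus. The second unit is the fungal selection marker, A. nidulans amdS (acetamidase, annotated as several fragments), expressed from the gpdA promoter with its intron. The third is the reporter, DsRed-Express carrying a C-terminal SKL peroxisomal targeting signal, placed downstream of five QUAS binding sites. In this version no core promoter follows the QUAS elements, so the plasmid is the "no CP" control in a series testing various full and core promoters. It shows how much reporter expression arises from the upstream activating sequences alone. The QUAS elements, the 40S promoter and the terminators are not annotated in the feature table.
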