Features (pLannotate 1.2.2; 18 found; start..end, strand, type, name):
   2208..2756    +  CDS            qa-1f (fragment): QA1F_NEUCR - Protein predicted: Swiss-Prot protein existence level 4. Transcription activation of genes for enzymes and proteins of quinate metabolism by binding to a 16 base-pair sequence (consensus 5'- GGRTAARYRYTTAYCC-3') in front of each Qa genes. From Neurospora crassa (strain ATCC 24698 / 74-OR23-1A / CBS 708.71 / DSM 1257 / FGSC 987).
   2781..2891    +  CDS            VP48: 3 tandem repeats of the minimal activation domain of herpes simplex virus VP16 (Cheng et al., 2013)
   2904..3620    +  CDS            EGFP: EGFP is a basic (constitutively fluorescent) green fluorescent protein published in 1996, derived from Aequorea victoria. It is reported to be a rapidly-maturing weak dimer with moderate acid sensitivity.
   4021..4049    +  misc_feature   MCS (fragment): pBluescript multiple cloning site
   4048..4764    +  promoter       gpdA promoter (fragment): gpdA; promoter from the Aspergillus nidulans glyceraldehyde-3-phosphate dehydrogenase gene (Punt et al., 1990)
   4813..4928    +  intron         gpdA intron: gpdA; intron from the Aspergillus nidulans glyceraldehyde-3-phosphate dehydrogenase gene (Punt et al., 1990)
   4937..5200    +  CDS            amdS (fragment): acetamidase from Aspergillus nidulans; amdS; confers ability to process acetamide for selection in fungal cells
   5281..5422    +  CDS            amdS (fragment): acetamidase from Aspergillus nidulans; amdS; confers ability to process acetamide for selection in fungal cells
   5480..5902    +  CDS            amdS (fragment): acetamidase from Aspergillus nidulans; amdS; confers ability to process acetamide for selection in fungal cells
   6016..6837    +  CDS            amdS (fragment): acetamidase from Aspergillus nidulans; amdS; confers ability to process acetamide for selection in fungal cells
   7311..7985    +  CDS            DsRed-Express: DsRed-Express is a basic (constitutively fluorescent) orange fluorescent protein published in 2002, derived from Discosoma sp.. It is reported to be a rapidly-maturing tetramer with low acid sensitivity.
   9819..9843    +  misc_feature   RB T-DNA repeat: right border repeat from nopaline C58 T-DNA
   9940..10571   +  rep_origin     oriV: incP origin of replication
  10662..10766   +  promoter       AmpR promoter: bla
  10767..11561   +  CDS            KanR: aminoglycoside phosphotransferase; aphA-3; confers resistance to kanamycin
  11732..12320   +  rep_origin     ori: high-copy-number ColE1/pMB1/pBR322/pUC origin of replication
  12656..13801   +  CDS            trfA: TRFA_ECOLX - Experimental evidence at protein level: Swiss-Prot protein existence level 1. Also involved in plasmid copy number control, promoting intermolecular coupling of protein bound iterons at oriV, which inhibits replication initiation. From Escherichia coli.
  13950..13974   +  misc_feature   LB T-DNA repeat: left border repeat from nopaline C58 T-DNA
>Addgene plasmid #154226 | pVE2_12_p40S_QfDBD_VP16AD_5xQUAS_DsRed | addgene full sequence | sequence record 306058 | Addgene NGS Result
GTGCCGAATTCGGATCCGGAGCCTGCAGGATGGGCCTCCACAACCCTGCCCTAACATTGTTCGTAGAAGA
TCTGCCAGCAGGCTTATGTCCAGGCCCCTCTCAACCCGCCCTTTCCTTTCAGCTCGGGCGCCGTACTTGC
CCCACCCAGGCGTGTTCCGCTGAACTGCCCATACCCAGGCCAGCGGACTGATAACCATTTCTCTTTATGC
TTTGCTATTGGGCTTGTGACTCGTTCTTGGAGGCAAGGTTATCAGATTGAATAGAAGATTCGGTGATGCA
GCAAATAGCGACTGTTCGTTGCGGGGTCCGAACCCGCTCGGCAGCACCGGGCTCTCCCTACTATCCCTCG
ATAGCAGTGGCGTGCGCGGGCTGTCGACCCTGTCCATCCTGAAAGAGTTGATATTGAAGGTAGTAGGTAC
GGTGCAGGGTAACGCGTGATATCCTGTCCTCAGTCTTAAGACTTCTCACCTATATCACCCGCACTTACCC
TAGAGTGCCGCTTAGGTGCTAAGGGCACATTGAGTATTGGCCGTGTAGAATATATAGCTTAAGTACGGCC
AAGCAGACGGGAAGCCCTGTTCTCCACACCCTATGGTCGTATATATCAGGCTTCTACCGGGAAACGATTA
AGAGTGTATAATGGACTGAAAATCAATATGAACGGGACAATGCTCAAGTTAAATTAGTTAGGCATCCTAA
TCTCTACTAAATGTTCTATCTAGAGATCGGGGTACTATAGGCCCGTACGTTAATCACTCTACGCTTCTCT
CCCTTAGGTATAGTGTAGGTAGGGGCTAGACATTTATATGAGTCAGATGGTACAAACGGTAGCGCTGCAA
GAATTCAAGCTTGGAGGAGTTATAGACGGTCCGGCATAGGTAAGGAGAGATTAGATATTTCGACTTCCCG
ATTCCTTAGTCTCCTTAGTCTGGAAACTGAGAAAGGCCTGAACTCGTTCAATCTATTAGCTCTAATCACG
TAGTCTCAACTAGAATCCTGAACAGGCGCCGGAACCAGTCCAAATGCGTGGAGTACAGCAAGTCCAGTCA
AATCACGATTAGAATGGCCATATATAAGCAAAAAACCCTTGGACAATACGTCCGATCGACACCAAAGCAA
TCTGGTACATCACCCTTCTTATATACAGGGTAGCCGGAATTGTATTGACTCTATACGAAGCCGCAGGTTT
ACCAGCACAGAGGTGCGATAGCTACACGAATGTAGAGTGAAGGCATTACAACCGATTGCTAAGTGTCATA
GAGGCTAAGCTTCACGGCTCAAGGAGTCTGTGGAGGATACCTGATATAAGAATTGAGAGTTATACTCCGG
AGGTTATGTTAGTACCTCAAAAATGTGAAGTACAACGAAACTCGAACTTCGAATGACAATAGCTTGGCTG
GCTGTTAGTCAACTGAGGTACAACGTCATCTTGCAATTAGTTATGTTCTTTGCTAGATAGTGAGCTGCTG
TAAACTTGTAGTTCTTAGAAACATGTCTGAAGTCTAGAGTCGAGACTTGTGATTGGTGTAAATTAGTGGG
GGTCCGGAGCGGAATAACAATCGAGGTCAGCCTCCTGGGTCTGTCAGTAAGCTAACCACGAAAGGACAAG
CGTAGACGAGGTCACGGGGTACTGGCCTAGCCGGCTTCGGCTAGCGCCCACGAAAATAGGGCAACGTCGA
AGCGAGAGACACACACGGATTCCACGATCGCCGACGACAAGCACTCAACTCCACGACAACCCACGACAAC
CCTTGCCGCTGCGTTCTTGGTGAAGGGCTGCAGGATTAGAGGTGAGTATTTTATTTTCTGGCTATTGTGA
TCTTTTTCCCCCCCGGTTTCCGCTGGTTCTATCTTGTCGAGCGAGTCGGTGCGCCTTCGATCGGTCTGTC
AAATTTCCATCCGTCCACTCGTTCACCCGGTATCGATACAAGAGGGAATGGAGCATTACGACAGGGGAGC
AGAGGCAGAACTCTCGATGTTGCTACTTTTTTTGCTTGGAACAACTTCCTTGAAAGATTCTTTTCTGAAT
GCGGCTGGGAAACTGCGAATTGGATATCCAGCGAAAGGTTACCGACAGACTCACGGCCATCGATACCACT
CAGCGGGATAGAATTGAAGGCATTCGGACATTAGATGATCAGCTTCGCTTGTTTCGACTCGTGCTAATCA
ATTATCCCTGGACAGTCCCCCACATAGACAGCAAACAATGCCACCCAAGCGCAAAACGCTTAACGCTGCG
GCTGAGGCTAACGCTCATGCCGACGGACACGCCGACGGAAACGCCGACGGACACGTGGCCAATACGGCCG
CGTCCTCGAATAATGCGAGGTTCGCTGATCTCACTAACATCGATACTCCGGGTCTGGGACCCACAACTAC
GACCCTGCTCGTGGAACCAGCACGCTCAAAGCGTCAACGAGTGTCCCGCGCATGCGACCAGTGCCGTGCA
GCCCGAGAGAAATGCGACGGAATACAGCCTGCGTGTTTCCCGTGCGTTTCCCAGGGAAGGTCCTGCACTT
ATCAGGCTTCGCCGAAAAAGAGGGGAGTTCAAACCGGTTATATTCGTACGCTGGAGCTCGCCCTCGCCTG
GATGTTTGAAAATGTCGCGCGTTCCGAAGATGCCTTGCATAACCTCCTCGTCCGTGACGCCGGACAAGGA
TCAGCTCTGCTCGTTGGTAAAGATTCGCCGGCTGCCGAGCGACTCCATGCCCGTTGGGCTACTAGCCGTG
TCAATAAGAGCATTACCCGCCTCCTCAGGTTTGAAAGCGGCGGGCCGGCCGACGCCCTTGACGATTTTGA
CTTAGACATGCTCCCAGCCGATGCCCTTGACGACTTTGACCTTGATATGCTGCCTGCTGACGCTCTTGAC
GATTTTGACCTTGACATGCTCCCCGGGTTCGTTATGGTGAGCAAGGGCGAGGAGCTGTTCACCGGGGTGG
TGCCCATCCTGGTCGAGCTGGACGGCGACGTAAACGGCCACAAGTTCAGCGTGTCCGGCGAGGGCGAGGG
CGATGCCACCTACGGCAAGCTGACCCTGAAGTTCATCTGCACCACCGGCAAGCTGCCCGTGCCCTGGCCC
ACCCTCGTGACCACCCTGACCTACGGCGTGCAGTGCTTCAGCCGCTACCCCGACCACATGAAGCAGCACG
ACTTCTTCAAGTCCGCCATGCCCGAAGGCTACGTCCAGGAGCGCACCATCTTCTTCAAGGACGACGGCAA
CTACAAGACCCGCGCCGAGGTGAAGTTCGAGGGCGACACCCTGGTGAACCGCATCGAGCTGAAGGGCATC
GACTTCAAGGAGGACGGCAACATCCTGGGGCACAAGCTGGAGTACAACTACAACAGCCACAACGTCTATA
TCATGGCCGACAAGCAGAAGAACGGCATCAAGGTGAACTTCAAGATCCGCCACAACATCGAGGACGGCAG
CGTGCAGCTCGCCGACCACTACCAGCAGAACACCCCCATCGGCGACGGCCCCGTGCTGCTGCCCGACAAC
CACTACCTGAGCACCCAGTCCGCCCTGAGCAAAGACCCCAACGAGAAGCGCGATCACATGGTCCTGCTGG
AGTTCGTGACCGCCGCCGGGATCACTCTCGGCATGGACGAGCTGTACAAGCCAAAGAAGAAGCGGAAGGT
CTAAGCTTACTTCTTTATCGGTTCTCTCTTACGACTTTTTGAATGGAACGTTTCCTTCTTCTCAGGCGGG
CCTATCTTTGGGCCGAAGCTCTTTTCCTTGTACTGTAGGACCTGGTTGATAATGATTCCCAAAAAGACAT
CCAGCATGTCAGTTACTTGCATTCGTCAGTCTATACAAAAGCAATGGTTTAGAGAAATTTTGAACTTTAT
ACATGGTTTTATTTGTTGCTTCACGGCCGTACCTTCTGGAAATCCACGGTAGGAGTGTCAATTTGCGTTT
TTGATAATCCTTCCAAGGTTCTTCTCGAAGTAGTTGTTCTATAATTGCTTCACAGCTACCATGGAACATC
CCAAGCACCGCTACTAGAATTCGAGCTCGGAGTGGATCCCCCGGGCTGCAGGAATTCGAGCTCTGTACAG
TGACCGGTGACTCTTTCTGGCATGCGGAGAGACGGACGGACGCAGAGAGAAGGGCTGAGTAATAAGCGCC
ACTGCGCCAGACAGCTCTGGCGGCTCTGAGGTGCAGTGGATGATTATTAATCCGGGACCGGCCGCCCCTC
CGCCCCGAAGTGGAAAGGCTGGTGTGCCCCTCGTTGACCAAGAATCTATTGCATCATCGGAGAATATGGA
GCTTCATCGAATCACCGGCAGTAAGCGAAGGAGAATGTGAAGCCAGGGGTGTATAGCCGTCGGCGAAATA
GCATGCCATTAACCTAGGTACAGAAGTCCAATTGCTTCCGATCTGGTAAAAGATTCACGAGATAGTACCT
TCTCCGAAGTAGGTAGAGCGAGTACCCGGCGCGTAAGCTCCCTAATTGGCCCATCCGGCATCTGTAGGGC
GTCCAAATATCGTGCCTCTCCTGCTTTGCCCGGTGTATGAAACCGGAAAGGCCGCTCAGGAGCTGGCCAG
CGGCGCAGACCGGGAACACAAGCTGGCAGTCGACCCATCCGGTGCTCTGCACTCGACCTGCTGAGGTCCC
TCAGTCCCTGGTAGGCAGCTTTGCCCCGTCTGTCCGCCCGGTGTGTCGGCGGGGTTGACAAGGTCGTTGC
GTCAGTCCAACATTTGTTGCCATATTTTCCTGCTCTCCCCACCAGCTGCTCTTTTCTTTTCTCTTTCTTT
TCCCATCTTCAGTATATTCATCTTCCCATCCAAGAACCTTTATTTCCCCTAAGTAAGTACTTTGCTACAT
CCATACTCCATCCTTCCCATCCCTTATTCCTTTGAACCTTTCAGTTCGAGCTTTCCCACTTCATCGCAGC
TTGACTAACAGCTACCCCGCTTGAGCAGACATCACCATGCCTCAATCCTGGGAAGAACTGGCCGCTGATA
AGCGCGCCCGCCTCGCAAAAACCATCCCTGATGAATGGAAAGTCCAGACGCTGCCTGCGGATGACAGCGT
TATTGATTTCCCAAAGAAATCGGGGATCCTTTCAGAGGCCGAACTGAAGATCACAGAGGCCTCCGCTGCA
GATCTTGTGTCCAAGCTGGCGGCCGGAGAGTTGACCTCGGTGGAAGTTACGCTAGCATTCTGTAAACGGG
CAGCAATCGCCCAGCAGTTAGTAGGGTCCCCTCTACCTCTCAGGGAGATGTAACAACGCCACCTTATGGG
ACTATCAAGCTGACGCTGGCTTCTGTGCAGACAAACTGCGCCCACGAGTTCTTCCCTGACGCCGCTCTCG
CGCAGGCAAGGGAACTCGATGAATACTACGCAAAGCACAAGACACCCGTTGGTCCACTCCATGGCCTCCC
CATCTCTCTCAAAGACCAGCTTCGAGTCAAGGTACACCGTTGCCCCTAAGTCGTTAGATGTCCCTTTTTG
TCAGCTAACATATGCCACCAGGGCTACGAAACATCAATGGGCTACATCTCATGGCTAAACAAGTACGACG
AAGGGGACTCGGTTCTGACAACCATGCTCCGCAAAGCCGGTGCCGTTTTCTACGTCAAGACCTCTGTCCC
GCAGACCCTGATGGTCTGCGAGACAGTCAACAACATCATCGGGCGCACCGTCAACCCACGCAACAAGAAC
TGGTCGTGCGGCGGCAGTTCTGGTGGTGAGGGTGCGATCGTTGGGATTCGTGGTGGCGTCATCGGTGTAG
GAACGGATATCGGTGGCTCGATTCGAGTGCCGGCCGCGTTCAACTTCCTGTACGGTCTAAGGCCGAGTCA
TGGGCGGCTGCCGTATGCAAAGATGGCGAACAGCATGGAGGGTCAGGAGACGGTGCACAGCGTTGTCGGG
CCGATTACGCACTCTGTTGAGGGTGAGTCCTTCGCCTCTTCCTTCTTTTCCTGCTCTATACCAGGCCTCC
ACTGTCCTCCTTTCTTGCTTTTTATACTATATACGAGACGGGCAGTCACTGATGAAGTAATGTTAGACCT
CCGCCTCTTCACCAAATCCGTCCTCGGTCAGGAGCCATGGAAATACGACTCCAAGGTCATCCCCATGCCC
TGGCGCCAGTCCGAGTCGGACATTATTGCCTCCAAGATCAAGAACGGCGGGCTCAATATCGGCTACTACA
ACTTCGACGGCAATGTCCTTCCACACCCTCCTATCCTGCGCGGCGTGGAAACCACCGTCGCCGCACTCGC
CAAAGCCGGTCATACCGTGACCCCGTGGACGCCATACAAGCACGATTTCGGCCACGATCTCATCTCCCAT
ATCTACGCGGCTGACGGCAGCGCCGACGTAATGCGCGATATCAGTGCATCCGGCGAGCCGGCGATTCCAA
ATATCAAAGACCTACTGAACCCGAACATCAAAGCTGTTAACATGAACGAGCTCTGGGACACGCATCTCCA
GAAGTGGAATTACCAGATGGAGTACCTTGAGAAATGGCGGGAGGCTGAAGAAAAGGCCGGGAAGGAACTG
GACGCCATCATCGCGCCGATTACGCCTACCGCTGCGGTACGGCATGACCAGTTCCGGTACTATGGGTATG
CCTCTGTGATCAACCTGCTGGATTTCACGAGCGTGGTTGTTCCGGTTACCTTTGCGGATAAGAACATCGA
TAAGAAGAATGAGAGTTTCAAGGCGGTTAGTGAGCTTGATGCCCTCGTGCAGGAAGAGTATGATCCGGAG
GCGTACCATGGGGCACCGGTTGCAGTGCAGGTTATCGGACGGAGACTCAGTGAAGAGAGGACGTTGGCGA
TTGCAGAGGAAGTGGGGAAGTTGCTGGGAAATGTGGTGACTCCATAGGCTTCTAATAAGTGTCAGATAGC
AATTTGCACAAGAAATCAATACCAGCAACTGTAAATAAGCGCTGAAGTGACCATGCCATGCTACGAAAGA
GCAGAAAAAAACCTGCCGTAGAACCGAAGAGATATGACACGCTTCCATCTCTCAAAGGAAGAATCCCTTC
AGGGTTGCGTTTCCAGTCTAGACACGTATAACGGCACAAGTGTCTCTCACCAAATGGGTTATATCTCAAA
TGTGATCTAAGGATGGAAAGCCCAGAATATTGGCTGGGTTGATGGCTGCTTCGAGTGCAGTCTCATGCTG
CCACAGGTGACTCTGGATGGCCCCATACCACTCAACCCATGGTACGAGCGGTACGCTTTACGAATTCCCA
TGGGGAGAAGGGTAATCGCTTATCCTCGGATAAACAATTATCCCAGGGTAATCGCTTATCCCTGGGTAAT
CGCTTATCCTCGGGTAATCGCTTATCCCCAATGGCCTCCTCCGAGGACGTCATCAAGGAGTTCATGCGCT
TCAAGGTGCGCATGGAGGGCTCCGTGAACGGCCACGAGTTCGAGATCGAGGGCGAGGGCGAGGGCCGCCC
CTACGAGGGCACCCAGACCGCCAAGCTGAAGGTGACCAAGGGCGGCCCCCTGCCCTTCGCCTGGGACATC
CTGTCCCCCCAGTTCCAGTACGGCTCCAAGGTGTACGTGAAGCACCCCGCCGACATCCCCGACTACAAGA
AGCTGTCCTTCCCCGAGGGCTTCAAGTGGGAGCGCGTGATGAACTTCGAGGACGGCGGCGTGGTGACCGT
GACCCAGGACTCCTCCCTGCAGGACGGCTCCTTCATCTACAAGGTGAAGTTCATCGGCGTGAACTTCCCC
TCCGACGGCCCCGTAATGCAGAAGAAAACTATGGGCTGGGAGGCCTCCACCGAGCGCCTGTACCCCCGCG
ACGGCGTGCTGAAGGGCGAGATCCACAAGGCCCTGAAGCTGAAGGACGGCGGCCACTACCTGGTGGAGTT
CAAGTCCATCTACATGGCCAAGAAGCCCGTGCAGCTGCCCGGCTACTACTACGTGGACTCCAAGCTGGAC
ATCACCTCCCACAACGAGGACTACACCATCGTGGAGCAGTACGAGCGCGCCGAGGGCCGCCACCACCTGT
TCCTGACTCACGGTATGGACGAATTGTACAAGTCGAAGCTGTAAGCTTGTGCTTCTAAGGTATGAGTCGC
AAAATTGTTTTTTATTTTTGGTCTTGAGTCTAATATGCTCGCAGCTCTTGCGTTGTATATGGTCGTTGTC
GCGTATTTTCTGTTGTATTAAAAGATCAAACGAGATCAAGGGATGGCTCGCGGGCTGTCTCTCGCACTAG
GAGGAAGAATGCCTGAAAAAGGAACTTTGATTTTAGCTGTGGAATAGAGATGGCTTGTTTGAGGACGCTT
GTCGCTTGGCGCAGGGACTTGAATGGCAGCTTGTGGAAACCGAAGGCGAGAAAAGTCGACGGATACTGTA
CGTGGTTCTATTGCCAGTGCGGTGGAAGCTTCCTTCTCATATAGTTCAATCCTTCTTTGAATCTGTTTGT
TTCATATTTGGACTGTTTCATTCTCTGCTTGCGCATTCTCATCTTCGAGAACGACTGCAGGGATTGTTGG
TTCTGTGGAGCTGATGAGCGCGCCTTGACCACCCTTGTTCTTGTTTTGCTCTTTTGTTCTCATTTAACCC
GTTTCTCCCTTCCAACCCTTTGACCTTGCAACATTGTCTCCCAGCGCGTTGCCAAAGCGAACTTGATATC
AGTATAGTATGACCAAGTAGTCTACCAAAATAAATTTTAGTACAGTATTGCTAGTTATACAAGATAAATT
TTGTACAACAATGATTATGCAGAGCTGGTATTCTGTAAGGAGTAAATTCATGCAGGTACAGAGCGTCCAC
GTCAGGCACACGCGCTTTAGTGCTGGGTACACATTATGCTACCTTTGGGGCAAGGTGCTATTCTAGGTAG
GGTATGCCTAGCAATGCCATGATCTTATGACCTCAGTAATCTGACCTTGGATTTAAGATCGGAGTTCTCA
AACCCTGCGCGCTCAGAGAATTCGCATGCGGAGACTTTAGACATACCTCTCGTTGCCGACAAATCGGCAT
TCCGTTTCGGTCACGGACGTAAGAGTTCAACAAAGCCGCTCACCTGTCCCGTTCGGCGCTTGAGTTTCCA
CTTCAAAAGCACAACCGCTCCGATATTTCCATTGCCACCGACCAACAAAAGGTTCATATCGCGCAATAGT
CGTCCAACTCTCACTCCGCCCGCACTCGATGGCGAAGGATGGAAGAATATCCGAGCGGCATCGGATAAAG
AGATCTGGTTCTTTTCGTGAAGTAACGTAGGGAACCGACGGAAACTGTAGAGCTATAGGAATTTAGTATA
TCAGAAGTCAATTGAGAGAAGTGTATAGTTAGTAACTCACTTGTGCCAACAGGTATTTCCAACCGTTCTT
GTTCAAATTTCGTCAAGTCACCATCTCTATGTGCAAAACTGGATCATACAACAGCTCTTATTGTAGCTGC
ATCTCGCTCTCAGAGATCATCCTATCTTCGTCGTCATCCACCAACACAGGTGGGAGTGCTAGTTGATCCA
TGCTGAGGTCAAGGGACACAGACGGAATGGGTGTAGAACGCCTCAAAACAGGTAAGGTATCAGGATCGGT
TGTCCAGGGGGAATCCAAACCAGGTTCCACCTTGATTCAGAGAATAAGTATGACGTATTCTTGGCAATGT
TTAAGCTTGAGATGAGCCGATGTCAAACTGGGAGACATGATGAAGGAGGAAATGTTGCTTTGGTGGGGGA
GACACTATAAATACCAAAGAGTGAATGGTTGATACCATTTGGGGAAGGAGTGTCTATCGCAGTCTCTGCA
GACGGCATATCGGATAGCCTGCAGGCGCTTGTGGAGGATGCACATGTGACCGAGGGACACGAAGTGATCC
GTTTAAACTATCAGTGTTTGACAGGATATATTGGCGGGTAAACCTAAGAGAAAAGAGCGTTTATTAGAAT
AATCGGATATTTAAAAGGGCGTGAAAAGGTTTATCCGTTCGTCCATTTGTATGTGCCAGCCGCCTTTGCG
ACGCTCACCGGGCTGGTTGCCCTCGCCGCTGGGCTGGCGGCCGTCTATGGCCCTGCAAACGCGCCAGAAA
CGCCGTCGAAGCCGTGTGCGAGACACCGCGGCCGCCGGCGTTGTGGATACCTCGCGGAAAACTTGGCCCT
CACTGACAGATGAGGGGCGGACGTTGACACTTGAGGGGCCGACTCACCCGGCGCGGCGTTGACAGATGAG
GGGCAGGCTCGATTTCGGCCGGCGACGTGGAGCTGGCCAGCCTCGCAAATCGGCGAAAACGCCTGATTTT
ACGCGAGTTTCCCACAGATGATGTGGACAAGCCTGGGGATAAGTGCCCTGCGGTATTGACACTTGAGGGG
CGCGACTACTGACAGATGAGGGGCGCGATCCTTGACACTTGAGGGGCAGAGTGCTGACAGATGAGGGGCG
CACCTATTGACATTTGAGGGGCTGTCCACAGGCAGAAAATCCAGCATTTGCAAGGGTTTCCGCCCGTTTT
TCGGCCACCGCTAACCTGTCTTTTAACCTGCTTTTAAACCAATATTTATAAACCTTGTTTTTAACCAGGG
CTGCGCCCTGTGCGCGTGACCGCGCACGCCGAAGGGGGGTGCCCCCCCTTCTCGAACCCTCCCGGCCCGC
TAACGCGGGCCTCCCATCCCCCCAGGGGCTGCGCCCCTCGGCCGCGAACGGCCTCACCCCAAAAATGGCA
GCGCTGGCCAATTCCCGAGTGCGCGGAACCCCTATTTGTTTATTTTTCTAAATACATTCAAATATGTATC
CGCTCATGAGACAATAACCCTGATAAATGCTTCAATAATATTGAAAAAGGAAGAGTATGGCTAAAATGAG
AATATCACCGGAATTGAAAAAACTGATCGAAAAATACCGCTGCGTAAAAGATACGGAAGGAATGTCTCCT
GCTAAGGTATATAAGCTGGTGGGAGAAAATGAAAACCTATATTTAAAAATGACGGACAGCCGGTATAAAG
GGACCACCTATGATGTGGAACGGGAAAAGGACATGATGCTATGGCTGGAAGGAAAGCTGCCTGTTCCAAA
GGTCCTGCACTTTGAACGGCATGATGGCTGGAGCAATCTGCTCATGAGTGAGGCCGATGGCGTCCTTTGC
TCGGAAGAGTATGAAGATGAACAAAGCCCTGAAAAGATTATCGAGCTGTATGCGGAGTGCATCAGGCTCT
TTCACTCCATCGACATATCGGATTGTCCCTATACGAATAGCTTAGACAGCCGCTTAGCCGAATTGGATTA
CTTACTGAATAACGATCTGGCCGATGTGGATTGCGAAAACTGGGAAGAGGACACTCCATTTAAAGATCCG
CGCGAGCTGTATGATTTTTTAAAGACGGAAAAGCCCGAAGAGGAACTTGTCTTTTCCCACGGCGACCTGG
GAGACAGCAACATCTTTGTGAAAGATGGCAAAGTAAGTGGCTTTATTGATCTTGGGAGAAGCGGCAGGGC
GGACAAGTGGTATGACATTGCCTTCTGCGTCCGGTCGCTCAGGGAGGATATCGGGGAAGAACAGTATGTC
GAGCTATTTTTTGACTTACTGGGGATCAAGCCTGATTGGGAGAAAATAAAATATTATATTTTACTGGATG
AATTGTTTTAGCTGTCAGACCAAGTTTACTCATATATACTTTAGATTGATTTAAAACTTCATTTTTAATT
TAAAAGGATCTAGGTGAAGATCCTTTTTGATAATCTCATGACCAAAATCCCTTAACGTGAGTTTTCGTTC
CACTGAGCGTCAGACCCCGTAGAAAAGATCAAAGGATCTTCTTGAGATCCTTTTTTTCTGCGCGTAATCT
GCTGCTTGCAAACAAAAAAACCACCGCTACCAGCGGTGGTTTGTTTGCCGGATCAAGAGCTACCAACTCT
TTTTCCGAAGGTAACTGGCTTCAGCAGAGCGCAGATACCAAATACTGTTCTTCTAGTGTAGCCGTAGTTA
GGCCACCACTTCAAGAACTCTGTAGCACCGCCTACATACCTCGCTCTGCTAATCCTGTTACCAGTGGCTG
CTGCCAGTGGCGATAAGTCGTGTCTTACCGGGTTGGACTCAAGACGATAGTTACCGGATAAGGCGCAGCG
GTCGGGCTGAACGGGGGGTTCGTGCACACAGCCCAGCTTGGAGCGAACGACCTACACCGAACTGAGATAC
CTACAGCGTGAGCTATGAGAAAGCGCCACGCTTCCCGAAGGGAGAAAGGCGGACAGGTATCCGGTAAGCG
GCAGGGTCGGAACAGGAGAGCGCACGAGGGAGCTTCCAGGGGGAAACGCCTGGTATCTTTATAGTCCTGT
CGGGTTTCGCCACCTCTGACTTGAGCGTCGATTTTTGTGATGCTCGTCAGGGGGGCGGAGCCTATGGAAA
AACGCCAGCAACGCGGCCTTTTTACGGTTCCTGGCAGATCCTAGATGTGGCGCAACGATGCCGGCGACAA
GCAGGAGCGCACCGACTTCTTCCGCATCAAGTGTTTTGGCTCTCAGGCCGAGGCCCACGGCAAGTATTTG
GGCAAGGGGTCGCTGGTATTCGTGCAGGGCAAGATTCGGAATACCAAGTACGAGAAGGACGGCCAGACGG
TCTACGGGACCGACTTCATTGCCGATAAGGTGGATTATCTGGACACCAAGGCACCAGGCGGGTCAAATCA
GGAATAAGGGCACATTGCCCCGGCGTGAGTCGGGGCAATCCCGCAAGGAGGGTGAATGAATCGGACGTTT
GACCGGAAGGCATACAGGCAAGAACTGATCGACGCGGGGTTTTCCGCCGAGGATGCCGAAACCATCGCAA
GCCGCACCGTCATGCGTGCGCCCCGCGAAACCTTCCAGTCCGTCGGCTCGATGGTCCAGCAAGCTACGGC
CAAGATCGAGCGCGACAGCGTGCAACTGGCTCCCCCTGCCCTGCCCGCGCCATCGGCCGCCGTGGAGCGT
TCGCGTCGTCTTGAACAGGAGGCGGCAGGTTTGGCGAAGTCGATGACCATCGACACGCGAGGAACTATGA
CGACCAAGAAGCGAAAAACCGCCGGCGAGGACCTGGCAAAACAGGTCAGCGAGGCCAAGCAGGCCGCGTT
GCTGAAACACACGAAGCAGCAGATCAAGGAAATGCAGCTTTCCTTGTTCGATATTGCGCCGTGGCCGGAC
ACGATGCGAGCGATGCCAAACGACACGGCCCGCTCTGCCCTGTTCACCACGCGCAACAAGAAAATCCCGC
GCGAGGCGCTGCAAAACAAGGTCATTTTCCACGTCAACAAGGACGTGAAGATCACCTACACCGGCGTCGA
GCTGCGGGCCGACGATGACGAACTGGTGTGGCAGCAGGTGTTGGAGTACGCGAAGCGCACCCCTATCGGC
GAGCCGATCACCTTCACGTTCTACGAGCTTTGCCAGGACCTGGGCTGGTCGATCAATGGCCGGTATTACA
CGAAGGCCGAGGAATGCCTGTCGCGCCTACAGGCGACGGCGATGGGCTTCACGTCCGACCGCGTTGGGCA
CCTGGAATCGGTGTCGCTGCTGCACCGCTTCCGCGTCCTGGACCGTGGCAAGAAAACGTCCCGTTGCCAG
GTCCTGATCGACGAGGAAATCGTCGTGCTGTTTGCTGGCGACCACTACACGAAATTCATATGGGAGAAGT
ACCGCAAGCTGTCGCCGACGGCCCGACGGATGTTCGACTATTTCAGCTCGCACCGGGAGCCGTACCCGCT
CAAGCTGGAAACCTTCCGCCTCATGTGCGGATCGGATTCCACCCGCGTGAAGAAGTGGCGCGAGCAGGTC
GGCGAAGCCTGCGAAGAGTTGCGAGGCAGCGGCCTGGTGGAACACGCCTGGGTCAATGATGACCTGGTGC
ATTGCAAACGCTAGGGCCTTGTGGGGTCAGTTCCGGCTGGGGGTTCAGCAGCCCCTGCTCGGATCTGTTG
GACCGGACAGTAGTCATGGTTGATGGGCTGCCTGTATCGAGTGGTGATTTTGTGCCGAGCTGCCGGTCGG
GGAGCTGTTGGCTGGCTGGTGGCAGGATATATTGTGGTGTAAACAAATTGACGCTTAGACAACTTAATAA
CACATTGCGGACGTTTTTAATGTACTGGGGTTGAACACTCT
